>Addgene plasmid #125581 | pCAFNF-PSDd1.2-GFP | addgene full sequence | sequence record 243975 | Addgene NGS Result
GGGGSGCGCGCCAGGCGGGGCGGGGCGGGGCGAGGGGCGGGGCGGGGCGAGGCGGAGAGGTGCGGCGGCA
GCCAATCAGAGCGGCGCGCTCCGAAAGTTTCCTTTTATGGCGAGGCGGCGGCGGCGGCGGCCCTATAAAA
AGCGAAGCGCGCGGCGGGCGGGAGTCGCTGCGCGCTGCCTTCGCCCCGTGCCCCGCTCCGCCGCCGCCTC
GCGCCGCCCGCCCCGGCTCTGACTGACCGCGTTACTCCCACAGGTGAGCGGGCGGGACGGCCCTTCTCCT
CCGGGCTGTAATTAGCGCTTGGTTTAATGACGGCTTGTTTCTTTTCTGTGGCTGCGTGAAAGCCTTGAGG
GGCTCCGGGAGGGCCCTTTGTGCGGGGGGAGCGGCTCGGGGGGTGCGTGCGTGTGTGTGTGCGTGGGGAG
CGCCGCGTGCGGCTCCGCGCTGCCCGGCGGCTGTGAGCGCTGCGGGCGCGGCGCGGGGCTTTGTGCGCTC
CGCAGTGTGCGCGAGGGGAGCGCGGCCGGGGGCGGTGCCCCGCGGTGCGGGGGGGGCTGCGAGGGGAACA
AAGGCTGCGTGCGGGGTGTGTGCGTGGGGGGGTGAGCAGGGGGTGTGGGCGCGTCGGTCGGGCTGCAACC
CCCCCTGCACCCCCCTCCCCGAGTTGCTGAGCACGGCCCGGCTTCGGGTGCGGGGCTCCGTACGGGGCGT
GGCGCGGGGCTCGCCGTGCCGGGCGGGGGGTGGCGGCAGGTGGGGGTGCCGGGCGGGGCGGGGCCGCCGY
CGGGGAGGGCTCGGGGGAGGGGCGCGGCGGCCCCCGGAGCGCCGGCGGCTGTCGAGGCGCGGCGAGCCGC
AGCCATTGCCTTTTATGGTAATCGTGCGAGAGGGCGCAGGGACTTCCTTTGTCCCAAATCTGTGCGGAGC
CGAAATCTGGGAGGCGCCGCCGCACCCCCTCTAGCGGGCGCGGGGCGAAGCGGTGCGGCGCCGGCAGGAA
GGAAATGGGCGGGGAGGGCCTTCGTGCGTCGCCGCGCCGCCGTCCCCTTCTCCCTCTCCAGCCTCGGGGC
TGTCCGCGGGGGGACGGCTGCCTTCGGGGGGGACGGGGCAGGGCGGGGTTCGGCTTCTGGCGTGTGACCG
GCGGCTCTAGAGCCTCTGCTAACCATGTTCATGCCTTCTTCTTTTTCCTACAGCTCCTGGGCAACGTGCT
GGTTATTGTGCTGTCTCATCATTTTGGCAAAGAATTGATTAATTCGAGCGAACGCGTGAAGTTCCTATTC
TCTAGAAAGTATAGGAACTTCCGGATTTGATCTGATCAAGAGACAGGATGAGGATCGTTTCGCATGATTG
AACAAGATGGATTGCACGCAGGTTCTCCGGCCGCTTGGGTGGAGAGGCTATTCGGCTATGACTGGGCACA
ACAGACAATCGGCTGCTCTGATGCCGCCGTGTTCCGGCTGTCAGCGCAGGGGCGCCCGGTTCTTTTTGTC
AAGACCGACCTGTCCGGTGCCCTGAATGAACTGCAGGACGAGGCAGCGCGGCTATCGTGGCTGGCCACGA
CGGGCGTTCCTTGCGCAGCTGTGCTCGACGTTGTCACTGAAGCGGGAAGGGACTGGCTGCTATTGGGCGA
AGTGCCGGGGCAGGATCTCCTGTCATCTCACCTTGCTCCTGCCGAGAAAGTATCCATCATGGCTGATGCA
ATGCGGCGGCTGCATACGCTTGATCCGGCTACCTGCCCATTCGACCACCAAGCGAAACATCGCATCGAGC
GAGCACGTACTCGGATGGAAGCCGGTCTTGTCGATCAGGATGATCTGGACGAAGAGCATCAGGGGCTCGC
GCCAGCCGAACTGTTCGCCAGGCTCAAGGCGCGCATGCCCGACGGCGAGGATCTCGTCGTGACCCATGGC
GATGCCTGCTTGCCGAATATCATGGTGGAAAATGGCCGCTTTTCTGGATTCATCGACTGTGGCCGGCTGG
GTGTGGCGGACCGCTATCAGGACATAGCGTTGGCTACCCGTGATATTGCTGAAGAGCTTGGCGGCGAATG
GGCTGACCGCTTCCTCGTGCTTTACGGTATCGCCGCTCCCGATTCGCAGCGCATCGCCTTCTATCGCCTT
CTTGACGAGTTCTTCTGAGCGGGACTCTGGGGTTCGAAATGACCGACCAAGCGACGCCCAACCTGCCATC
ACGAGATTTCGATTCCACCGCCGCCTTCTATGAAAGGTTGGGCTTCGGAATCGTTTTCCGGGACGCCGGC
TGGATGATCCTCCAGCGCGGGGATCTCATGCTGGAGTTCTTCGCCCACCCCATCGATAACTTGTTTATTG
CAGCTTATAATGGTTACAAATAAAGCAATAGCATCACAAATTTCACAAATAAAGCATTTTTTTCACTGCA
TTCTAGTTGTGGTTTGTCCAAACTCATCAATGTATCTTATCATGTCTGGATCAAATCCGAGAAGTTCCTA
TTCTCTAGAAAGTATAGGAACTTCATCTCGAGTCGCTCGGTACGATTTAAATTGAATTCGCCACCATGGA
CTGTCTCTGTATAGTGACAACCAAGAAATACCGCTACCAAGATGAAGACACGCCCCCTCTGGAACACAGC
CCGGCCCACCTCCCCAACCAGGCCAATTCTCCCCCTGTGATTGTCAACACGGACACCCTAGAAGCCCCAG
GATATGAGTTGCAGGTGAACGGAACAGAGGGGGAGATGGAGTATGAGCGGATCGTGATCCATCGGGGCTC
CACCGGCCTGGGCTTCAACATTGTGGGCGGCGAGGACGGTGAAGGCATCTTCATCTCCTTCATCCTTGCT
GGGGGTCCAGCTGACCTCAGTGGGGAGCTACGGAAGGGGGACCAGATCCTGTCGGTCAATGGTGTTGACC
TCCGCAATGCCAGTCATGAACAGGCTGCCATTGCCCTGAAGAACGCGGGTCAGACGGTCACGATCATCGC
TCAGTATAAACCAGAAGAGTATAGCCGATTCGAGGCCAAGATCCATGATCTTCGGGAACAGCTTATGAAT
AGTAGCCTGGGCTCAGGGACTGCATCTCTGCGAAGCAACCCCAAGCGGGGCTTCTATATCAGGGCCCTGT
TTGACTACGACAAGACCAAGGACTGCGGTTTCTTGAGCCAGGCCCTGAGCTTCCACTTTGGGGATGTGCT
TCATGTAATTGACGCCAGCGACGAAGAGTGGTGGCAAGCGCGGCGGGTCCACTCTGACAGTGAGACCGAT
GACATTGGCTTCATTCCCAGCAAACGGCGGGTCGAGCGACGAGAGTGGTCAAGGTTAAAGGCCAAGGACT
GGGGCTCCAGCTCTGGATCACAGGGTCGAGAAGACTCGGTTCTGAGCTATGAGACGGTGACGCAGATGGA
AGTGCACTACGCTCGCCCCATCATCATTCTTGGGCCTACCAAAGACCGTGCCAACGATGATCTTCTCTCC
GAGTTCCCCGACAAGTTTGGATCCTGTGTCCCTCATACGACACGTCCTAAGCGGGAATATGAGATAGACG
GCCGCGATTACCACTTTGTCTCCTCCCGGGAGAAAATGGAGAAGGACATTCAGGCGCACAAGTTCATTGA
GGCTGGCCAGTACAACAGCCACCTCTACGGGACCAGCGTCCAGTCTGTGCGAGAGGTAGCAGAGCAGGGG
AAGCACTGCATCCTTGATGTCTCAGCCAATGCCGTGCGGCGGCTGCAGGCGGCCCACCTGCACCCTATCG
CCATCTTCATCCGTCCCCGCTCCCTGGAGAATGTGCTAGAGATCAATAAGCGGATCACAGAGGAGCAAGC
CCGGAAAGCCTTCGACAGGGCCACGAAGCTGGAGCAGGAGTTCACGGAGTGCTTCTCAGCCATCGTAGAG
GGCGACAGCTTTGAAGAGATCTATCACAAAGTGAAACGTGTCATCGAAGACCTCTCAGGCCCCTACATCT
GGGTCCCAGCCCGAGAGAGACTCCTCGAGGTGAGCAAGGGCGAGGAGCTGTTCACCGGGGTGGTGCCCAT
CCTGGTCGAGCTGGACGGCGACGTAAACGGCCACAAGTTCAGCGTGTCCGGCGAGGGCGAGGGCGATGCC
ACCTACGGCAAGCTGACCCTGAAGTTCATCTGCACCACCGGCAAGCTGCCCGTGCCCTGGCCCACCCTCG
TGACCACCCTGACCTACGGCGTGCAGTGCTTCAGCCGCTACCCCGACCACATGAAGCAGCACGACTTCTT
CAAGTCCGCCATGCCCGAAGGCTACGTCCAGGAGCGCACCATCTTCTTCAAGGACGACGGCAACTACAAG
ACCCGCGCCGAGGTGAAGTTCGAGGGCGACACCCTGGTGAACCGCATCGAGCTGAAGGGCATCGACTTCA
AGGAGGACGGCAACATCCTGGGGCACAAGCTGGAGTACAACTACAACAGCCACAACGTCTATATCATGGC
CGACAAGCAGAAGAACGGCATCAAGGTGAACTTCAAGATCCGCCACAACATCGAGGACGGCAGCGTGCAG
CTCGCCGACCACTACCAGCAGAACACCCCCATCGGCGACGGCCCCGTGCTGCTGCCCGACAACCACTACC
TGAGCACCCAGTCCGCCCTGAGCAAAGACCCCAACGAGAAGCGCGATCACATGGTCCTGCTGGAGTTCGT
GACCGCCGCCGGGATCACTCTCGGCATGGACGAGCTGTACAAGTAAAGCGGCCGCACTCCTCAGGTGCAG
GCTGCCTATCAGAAGGTGGTGGCTGGTGTGGCCAATGCCCTGGCTCACAAATACCACTGAGATCTTTTTC
CCTCTGCCAAAAATTATGGGGACATCATGAAGCCCCTTGAGCATCTGACTTCTGGCTAATAAAGGAAATT
TATTTTCATTGCAATAGTGTGTTGGAATTTTTTGTGTCTCTCACTCGGAAGGACATATGGGAGGGCAAAT
CATTTAAAACATCAGAATGAGTATTTGGTTTAGAGTTTGGCAACATATGCCCATATGCTGGCTGCCATGA
ACAAAGGTTGGCTATAAAGAGGTCATCAGTATATGAAACAGCCCCCTGCTGTCCATTCCTTATTCCATAG
AAAAGCCTTGACTTGAGGTTAGATTTTTTTTATATTTTGTTTTGTGTTATTTTTTTCTTTAACATCCCTA
AAATTTTCCTTACATGTTTTACTAGCCAGATTTTTCCTCCTCTCCTGACTACTCCCAGTCATAGCTGTCC
CTCTTCTCTTATGGAGATCCCTCGACCTGCAGCCCAAGCTTGGCGTAATCATGGTCATAGCTGTTTCCTG
TGTGAAATTGTTATCCGCTCACAATTCCACACAACATACGAGCCGGAAGCATAAAGTGTAAAGCCTGGGG
TGCCTAATGAGTGAGCTAACTCACATTAATTGCGTTGCGCTCACTGCCCGCTTTCCAGTCGGGAAACCTG
TCGTGCCAGCGGATCCGCATCTCAATTAGTCAGCAACCATAGTCCCGCCCCTAACTCCGCCCAGTTCCGC
CCATTCTCCGCCCCATGGCTGACTAATTTTTTTTATTTATGCAGAGGCCGAGGCCGCCTCGGCCTCTGAG
CTATTCCAGAAGTAGTGAGGAGGCTTTTTTGGAGGCCTAGGCTTTTGCAAAAAGCTAACTTGTTTATTGC
AGCTTATAATGGTTACAAATAAAGCAATAGCATCACAAATTTCACAAATAAAGCATTTTTTTCACTGCAT
TCTAGTTGTGGTTTGTCCAAACTCATCAATGTATCTTATCATGTCTGGATCCGCTGCATTAATGAATCGG
CCAACGCGCGGGGAGAGGCGGTTTGCGTATTGGGCGCTCTTCCGCTTCCTCGCTCACTGACTCGCTGCGC
TCGGTCGTTCGGCTGCGGCGAGCGGTATCAGCTCACTCAAAGGCGGTAATACGGTTATCCACAGAATCAG
GGGATAACGCAGGAAAGAACATGTGAGCAAAAGGCCAGCAAAAGGCCAGGAACCGTAAAAAGGCCGCGTT
GCTGGCGTTTTTCCATAGGCTCCGCCCCCCTGACGAGCATCACAAAAATCGACGCTCAAGTCAGAGGTGG
CGAAACCCGACAGGACTATAAAGATACCAGGCGTTTCCCCCTGGAAGCTCCCTCGTGCGCTCTCCTGTTC
CGACCCTGCCGCTTACCGGATACCTGTCCGCCTTTCTCCCTTCGGGAAGCGTGGCGCTTTCTCATAGCTC
ACGCTGTAGGTATCTCAGTTCGGTGTAGGTCGTTCGCTCCAAGCTGGGCTGTGTGCACGAACCCCCCGTT
CAGCCCGACCGCTGCGCCTTATCCGGTAACTATCGTCTTGAGTCCAACCCGGTAAGACACGACTTATCGC
CACTGGCAGCAGCCACTGGTAACAGGATTAGCAGAGCGAGGTATGTAGGCGGTGCTACAGAGTTCTTGAA
GTGGTGGCCTAACTACGGCTACACTAGAAGAACAGTATTTGGTATCTGCGCTCTGCTGAAGCCAGTTACC
TTCGGAAAAAGAGTTGGTAGCTCTTGATCCGGCAAACAAACCACCGCTGGTAGCGGTGGTTTTTTTGTTT
GCAAGCAGCAGATTACGCGCAGAAAAAAAGGATCTCAAGAAGATCCTTTGATCTTTTCTACGGGGTCTGA
CGCTCAGTGGAACGAAAACTCACGTTAAGGGATTTTGGTCATGAGATTATCAAAAAGGATCTTCACCTAG
ATCCTTTTAAATTAAAAATGAAGTTTTAAATCAATCTAAAGTATATATGAGTAAACTTGGTCTGACAGTT
ACCAATGCTTAATCAGTGAGGCACCTATCTCAGCGATCTGTCTATTTCGTTCATCCATAGTTGCCTGACT
CCCCGTCGTGTAGATAACTACGATACGGGAGGGCTTACCATCTGGCCCCAGTGCTGCAATGATACCGCGA
GACCCACGCTCACCGGCTCCAGATTTATCAGCAATAAACCAGCCAGCCGGAAGGGCCGAGCGCAGAAGTG
GTCCTGCAACTTTATCCGCCTCCATCCAGTCTATTAATTGTTGCCGGGAAGCTAGAGTAAGTAGTTCGCC
AGTTAATAGTTTGCGCAACGTTGTTGCCATTGCTACAGGCATCGTGGTGTCACGCTCGTCGTTTGGTATG
GCTTCATTCAGCTCCGGTTCCCAACGATCAAGGCGAGTTACATGATCCCCCATGTTGTGCAAAAAAGCGG
TTAGCTCCTTCGGTCCTCCGATCGTTGTCAGAAGTAAGTTGGCCGCAGTGTTATCACTCATGGTTATGGC
AGCACTGCATAATTCTCTTACTGTCATGCCATCCGTAAGATGCTTTTCTGTGACTGGTGAGTACTCAACC
AAGTCATTCTGAGAATAGTGTATGCGGCGACCGAGTTGCTCTTGCCCGGCGTCAATACGGGATAATACCG
CGCCACATAGCAGAACTTTAAAAGTGCTCATCATTGGAAAACGTTCTTCGGGGCGAAAACTCTCAAGGAT
CTTACCGCTGTTGAGATCCAGTTCGATGTAACCCACTCGTGCACCCAACTGATCTTCAGCATCTTTTACT
TTCACCAGCGTTTCTGGGTGAGCAAAAACAGGAAGGCAAAATGCCGCAAAAAAGGGAATAAGGGCGACAC
GGAAATGTTGAATACTCATACTCTTCCTTTTTCAATATTATTGAAGCATTTATCAGGGTTATTGTCTCAT
GAGCGGATACATATTTGAATGTATTTAGAAAAATAAACAAATAGGGGTTCCGCGCACATTTCCCCGAAAA
GTGCCACCTGGGTCGACATTGATTATTGACTAGTTATTAATAGTAATCAATTACGGGGTCATTAGTTCAT
AGCCCATATATGGAGTTCCGCGTTACATAACTTACGGTAAATGGCCCGCCTGGCTGACCGCCCAACGACC
CCCGCCCATTGACGTCAATAATGACGTATGTTCCCATAGTAACGCCAATAGGGACTTTCCATTGACGTCA
ATGGGTGGAGTATTTACGGTAAACTGCCCACTTGGCAGTACATCAAGTGTATCATATGCCAAGTACGCCC
CCTATTGACGTCAATGACGGTAAATGGCCCGCCTGGCATTATGCCCAGTACATGACCTTATGGGACTTTC
CTACTTGGCAGTACATCTACGTATTAGTCATCGCTATTACCATGGTCGAGGTGAGCCCCACGTTCTGCTT
CACTCTCCCCATCTCCCCCCCCTCCCCACCCCCAATTTTGTATTTATTTATTTTTTAATTATTTTGTGCA
GCGATGGGGGCGGGGGGGGGG
Features (pLannotate 1.2.2; 23 found; start..end, strand, type, name):
    161..1173    +  intron         chimeric intron: chimera between introns from chicken β-actin and rabbit β-globin
   1248..1281    +  protein_bind   FRT (minimal): supports FLP-mediated excision but not integration (Turan and Bode, 2011) FLP recombinase from the Saccharomyces cerevisiae 2μ plasmid
   1324..2115    +  CDS            neo: KKA2_KLEPN - Also known as kan, nptII. Experimental evidence at protein level: Swiss-Prot protein existence level 1. Resistance to kanamycin, neomycin, paromomycin, ribostamycin, butirosin and gentamicin B. From Klebsiella pneumoniae.
   2139..2291    +  CDS            ble (fragment): BLE_KLEPN - Experimental evidence at protein level: Swiss-Prot protein existence level 1. Binding protein with a strong affinity to the bleomycin family of antibiotics. Binds to CL990; an antimitotic-antibiotic compound. From Klebsiella pneumoniae.
   2298..2432    +  polyA_signal   SV40 poly(A) signal: SV40 polyadenylation signal
   2441..2474    +  protein_bind   FRT (minimal): supports FLP-mediated excision but not integration (Turan and Bode, 2011) FLP recombinase from the Saccharomyces cerevisiae 2μ plasmid
   2516..3943    +  CDS            Dlg4 (fragment): DLG4_MOUSE - Also known as Dlgh4, Psd95. Experimental evidence at protein level: Swiss-Prot protein existence level 1. Postsynaptic scaffolding protein that plays a critical role in synaptogenesis and synaptic plasticity by providing a platform for the postsynaptic clustering of crucial synaptic proteins (PubMed:15358775, PubMed:9853749). Interacts with the cytoplasmic tail of NMDA receptor subunits and shaker-type potassium channels. Required for synaptic plasticity associated with NMDA receptor signaling. Overexpression or depletion of DLG4 changes the ratio of excitatory to inhibitory synap
   3949..4666    +  CDS            EGFP (fragment): the original enhanced GFP (Yang et al., 1996) mammalian codon-optimized
   4676..4747    +  CDS            HBB (fragment): HBB_PONPY - Experimental evidence at transcript level: Swiss-Prot protein existence level 2. Involved in oxygen transport from the lung to the various peripheral tissues. From Pongo pygmaeus (Bornean orangutan).
   4818..4873    +  polyA_signal   β-globin poly(A) signal: rabbit β-globin polyadenylation signal (Gil and Proudfoot, 1987)
   5258..5274    -  protein_bind   lac operator: The lac repressor binds to the lac operator to inhibit transcription in E. coli. This inhibition can be relieved by adding lactose or isopropyl-β-D-thiogalactopyranoside (IPTG). lac repressor encoded by lacI
   5282..5312    -  promoter       lac promoter: promoter for the E. coli lac operon
   5327..5348    -  protein_bind   CAP binding site: CAP binding activates transcription in the presence of cAMP. E. coli catabolite activator protein
   5361..5400    -  CDS            lacI (fragment): lac repressor; lacI; The lac repressor binds to the lac operator to inhibit transcription in E. coli. This inhibition can be relieved by adding lactose or isopropyl-β-D-thiogalactopyranoside (IPTG).
   5407..5429    +  promoter       SV40 promoter (fragment): SV40 enhancer and early promoter
   5433..5567    +  rep_origin     SV40 ori: SV40 origin of replication
   5587..5721    +  polyA_signal   SV40 poly(A) signal: SV40 polyadenylation signal
   5723..5777    -  CDS            lacI (fragment): lac repressor; lacI; The lac repressor binds to the lac operator to inhibit transcription in E. coli. This inhibition can be relieved by adding lactose or isopropyl-β-D-thiogalactopyranoside (IPTG).
   5960..6548    -  rep_origin     ori: high-copy-number ColE1/pMB1/pBR322/pUC origin of replication
   6719..7579    -  CDS            AmpR: β-lactamase; bla; confers resistance to ampicillin, carbenicillin, and related antibiotics
   7580..7684    -  promoter       AmpR promoter: bla
   7715..8094    +  enhancer       CMV enhancer: human cytomegalovirus immediate early enhancer
   8096..160     +  promoter       chicken β-actin promoter (across the origin): No description available
