[The description below was written by a language model from this plasmid's Addgene catalogue record and pLannotate feature annotations shown in this document.]
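Description:
pCAFNF-PSDd1.2-GFP is a mammalian expression plasmid of about 8.2 kb built on the pCAFNF backbone, designed so that its payload is expressed only in cells that also contain Flp recombinase. In E. coli it is maintained as a high-copy plasmid through a ColE1/pUC-type origin and selected with ampicillin via the AmpR β-lactamase gene. The backbone also carries an SV40 origin of replication with a fragment of the SV40 promoter, along with residual lac promoter/operator sequences.

Expression is driven by the composite CAG promoter, annotated here as the CMV enhancer, the chicken β-actin promoter (spanning the sequence origin) and the chimeric β-actin/β-globin intron. Immediately downstream sits a stop cassette flanked by two minimal FRT sites in the same orientation. It contains a neomycin/kanamycin phosphotransferase coding sequence, a fragment of the ble gene and an SV40 polyadenylation signal, so transcripts should terminate before reaching the downstream open reading frame. Flp-mediated excision removes this cassette and places the promoter directly upstream of the insert, a deletion mutant of mouse PSD-95 (Dlg4), termed PSDd1.2, fused at its C terminus to EGFP. The fusion is followed by β-globin sequence and the rabbit β-globin polyadenylation signal.

PSD-95 is a postsynaptic scaffolding protein, so the GFP fusion presumably serves as a fluorescent postsynaptic marker, although the record does not spell this out. Making expression Flp-dependent allows labelling to be restricted to cells that receive Flp. The associated publication concerns synaptic competition in developing mouse mitral cells. The exact residues deleted in the d1.2 mutant are not given in the record.
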