Addgene plasmid #125581: pCAFNF-PSDd1.2-GFP
Purpose: Flp-dependent expression of PSD d1.2-GFP (a deletion mutant of PSD-95 fused to GFP) in mammalian cells.
Depositing lab: Takeshi Imai. Depositing organization: Kyushu University. Publication: Activity-dependent local protection and lateral inhibition control synaptic competition in developing mitral cells in mice. Fujimoto S, Leiwe MN, Aihara S, Sakaguchi R, Muroyama Y, Kobayakawa R, Kobayakawa K, Saito T, Imai T. Dev Cell. 2023 Jul 24;58(14):1221-1236.e7. doi: 10.1016/j.devcel.2023.05.004. Epub 2023 Jun 7. PubMed 37290446.
Backbone
  Vector backbone: pCAFNF
  Vector type: Mammalian Expression
Growth in bacteria
  Bacterial resistance: Ampicillin, 100 μg/mL
  Growth temperature: 37°C
  Growth strain: DH5alpha
  Copy number: High Copy
Gene/Insert
  Gene/Insert name: PSDd1.2-GFP (alt names: PSD95 deletion mutant; Dlg4)
  Species: M. musculus (mouse)
  Entrez Gene: Dlg4 (a.k.a. Dlgh4, PSD-95, PSD95, SAP90, SAP90A)
  Tag / fusion protein: EGFP (C terminal on insert)
Resource information
  A portion of this plasmid was derived from a plasmid made by: 13385pCALNL vector is derived from Addgene #13770. EGFP is from Clontech.
Terms and licenses: Academic/Nonprofit Terms; Industry Terms: Not Available to Industry
Depositor comments: PSDd1.2-GFP was described in PMID: 10402201. Arnold, D. B. & Clapham, D. E.Molecular determinants for subcellular localizationof PSD-95 with an interacting K1 channel. Neuron 23, 149–157 (1999). Please visit https://www.biorxiv.org/content/10.1101/625616v2 for bioRxiv preprint.
How to cite: pCAFNF-PSDd1.2-GFP was a gift from Takeshi Imai (Addgene plasmid # 125581 ; http://n2t.net/addgene:125581 ; RRID:Addgene_125581)
